>Addgene plasmid #113344 | pPB-R1R2_EF1aVP64dCas9p300_T2A_MS2p65HSF1-IRESbsdpA | addgene full sequence | sequence record 227298 | Addgene NGS Result
CTAAATTGTAAGCGTTAATATTTTGTTAAAATTCGCGTTAAATTTTTGTTAAATCAGCTCATTTTTTAAC
CAATAGGCCGAAATCGGCAAAATCCCTTATAAATCAAAAGAATAGACCGAGATAGGGT
[37 nt withheld, positions 129-165]
AAAGAACGTGGACTCCAACGTCAAAGG
[49 nt withheld, positions 193-241]
T
[91 nt withheld, positions 243-333]
G
[124 nt withheld, positions 335-458]
CCCATTCGCCATTCAGGCTGCGCAACTGTTGGGAAGGGCGATCGGTGCGGGCCTCTTCGCTATTACGCCA
GCTGGCGAAAGGGGGATGTGCTGCAAGGCGATTAAGTTGGGTAACGCCAGGGTTTTCCCAGTCACGACGT
TGTAAAACGACGGCCAGTGAGCGCGCGTAATACGACTCACTATAGGGCGAATTGGGGCGCGCCATTCTAG
ATTAACCCTAGAAAGATAGTCTGCGTAAAATTGACGCATGCATTCTTGAAATATTGCTCTCTCTTTCTAA
ATAGCGCGAATCCGTCGCTGTGCATTTAGGACATCTCAGTCGCCGCTTGGAGCTCCCGTGAGGCGTGCTT
GTCAATGCGGTAAGTGTCACTGATTTTGAACTATAACGACCGCGTGAGTCAAAATGACGCATGATTATCT
TTTACGTGACTTTTAAGATTTAACTCATACGATAATTATATTGTTATTTCATGTTCTACTTACGTGATAA
CTTATTATATATATATTTTCTTGTTATAGATATCAACTAGAATGCTAGCACAAGTTTGTACAAAAAAGCA
GGCTGGCGCCGGAACCAATTCAGTCGACTGGATCCACGCGTGAGGGGCGCGGAAGCCGGGGCGGAGGAGG
AGCCAACCCCGGGCTGGGCTGAGACCCGCAGAGGAAGACGCTCTAGGGATTTGTCCCGGACTAGCGAGAT
GGCAAGGCTGAGGACGGGAGGCTGATTGAGAGGCGAAGGTACACCCTAATCTCAATACAACCTTTGGAGC
TAAGCCAGCAATGGTAGAGGGAAGATTCTGCACGTCCCTTCCAGGCGGCCTCCCCGTCACCACCCCCCCC
AACCCGCCCCGACCGGAGCTGAGAGTAATTCATACAAAAGGACTCGCCCCTGCCTTGGGGAATCCCAGGG
ACCGTCGTTAAACTCCCACTAACGTAGAACCCAGAGATCGCTGCGTTCCCGCCCCCTCACCCGCCCGCTC
TCGTCATCACTGAGGTGGAGAAGAGCATGCGTGAGGCTCCGGTGCCCGTCAGTGGGCAGAGCGCACATCG
CCCACAGTCCCCGAGAAGTTGGGGGGAGGGGTCGGCAATTGAACCGGTGCCTAGAGAAAGTGGCGCGGGG
TAAACTGGGAAAGTGATGTCGTGTACTGGCTCCGCCTTTTTCCCGAGGGTGGGGGAGAACCGTATATAAG
TGCAGTAGTCGCCGTGAACGTTCTTTTTCGCAACGGGTTTGCCGCCAGAACACAGGTAAGTGCCGTGTGT
GGTTCCCGCGGGCCTGGCCTCTTTACGGGTTATGGCCCTTGCGTGCCTTGAATTACTTCCACGCCCCTGG
CTGCAGTACGTGATTCTTGATCCCGAGCTTCGGGTTGGAAGTGGGTGGGAGAGTTCGAGGCCTTGCGCTT
AAGGAGCCCCTTCGCCTCGTGCTTGAGTTGAGGCCTGGCCTGGGCGCTGGGGCCGCCGCGTGCGAATCTG
GTGGCACCTTCGCGCCTGTCTCGCTGCTTTCGATAAGTCTCTAGCCATTTAAAATTTTTGATGACCTGCT
GCGACGCTTTTTTTCTGGCAAGATAGTCTTGTAAATGCGGGCCAAGATCTGCACACTGGTATTTCGGTTT
TTGGGGCCGCGGGCGGCGACGGGGCCCGTGCGTCCCAGCGCACATGTTCGGCGAGGCGGGGCCTGCGAGC
GCGGCCACCGAGAATCGGACGGGGGTAGTCTCAAGCTGGCCGGCCTGCTCTGGTGCCTGGCCTCGCGCCG
CCGTGTATCGCCCCGCCCTGGGCGGCAAGGCTGGCCCGGTCGGCACCAGTTGCGTGAGCGGAAAGATGGC
CGCTTCCCGGCCCTGCTGCAGGGAGCTCAAAATGGAGGACGCGGCGCTCGGGAGAGCGGGCGGGTGAGTC
ACCCACACAAAGGAAAAGGGCCTTTCCGTCCTCAGCCGTCGCTTCATGTGACTCCACGGAGTACCGGGCG
CCGTCCAGGCACCTCGATTAGTTCTCGAGCTTTTGGAGTACGTCGTCTTTAGGTTGGGGGGAGGGGTTTT
ATGCGATGGAGTTTCCCCACACTGAGTGGGTGGAGACTGAAGTTAGGCCAGCTTGGCACTTGATGTAATT
CTCCTTGGAATTTGCCCTTTTTGAGTTTGGATCTTGGTTCATTCTCAAGCCTCAGACAGTGGTTCAAAGT
TTTTTTCTTCCATTTCAGGTGTCGTGGAAGCTTGGGGCCACCATGGACGCATTGGACGATTTTGATCTGG
ATATGCTGGGAAGTGACGCCCTCGATGATTTTGACCTTGACATGCTTGGTTCGGATGCCCTTGATGACTT
TGACCTCGACATGCTCGGCAGTGACGCCCTTGATGATTTCGACCTGGACATGCTGGGTGGAGGTTCTGGA
TGTACGGCCACCATGAAAAGGCCGGCGGCCACGAAAAAGGCCGGCCAGGCAAAAAAGAAAAAGGACAAGA
AGTACAGCATCGGCCTGGCCATCGGCACCAACTCTGTGGGCTGGGCCGTGATCACCGACGAGTACAAGGT
GCCCAGCAAGAAATTCAAGGTGCTGGGCAACACCGACCGGCACAGCATCAAGAAGAACCTGATCGGAGCC
CTGCTGTTCGACAGCGGCGAAACAGCCGAGGCCACCCGGCTGAAGAGAACCGCCAGAAGAAGATACACCA
GACGGAAGAACCGGATCTGCTATCTGCAAGAGATCTTCAGCAACGAGATGGCCAAGGTGGACGACAGCTT
CTTCCACAGACTGGAAGAGTCCTTCCTGGTGGAAGAGGATAAGAAGCACGAGCGGCACCCCATCTTCGGC
AACATCGTGGACGAGGTGGCCTACCACGAGAAGTACCCCACCATCTACCACCTGAGAAAGAAACTGGTGG
ACAGCACCGACAAGGCCGACCTGCGGCTGATCTATCTGGCCCTGGCCCACATGATCAAGTTCCGGGGCCA
CTTCCTGATCGAGGGCGACCTGAACCCCGACAACAGCGACGTGGACAAGCTGTTCATCCAGCTGGTGCAG
ACCTACAACCAGCTGTTCGAGGAAAACCCCATCAACGCCAGCGGCGTGGACGCCAAGGCCATCCTGTCTG
CCAGACTGAGCAAGAGCAGACGGCTGGAAAATCTGATCGCCCAGCTGCCCGGCGAGAAGAAGAATGGCCT
GTTCGGCAACCTGATTGCCCTGAGCCTGGGCCTGACCCCCAACTTCAAGAGCAACTTCGACCTGGCCGAG
GATGCCAAACTGCAGCTGAGCAAGGACACCTACGACGACGACCTGGACAACCTGCTGGCCCAGATCGGCG
ACCAGTACGCCGACCTGTTTCTGGCCGCCAAGAACCTGTCCGACGCCATCCTGCTGAGCGACATCCTGAG
AGTGAACACCGAGATCACCAAGGCCCCCCTGAGCGCCTCTATGATCAAGAGATACGACGAGCACCACCAG
GACCTGACCCTGCTGAAAGCTCTCGTGCGGCAGCAGCTGCCTGAGAAGTACAAAGAGATTTTCTTCGACC
AGAGCAAGAACGGCTACGCCGGCTACATTGACGGCGGAGCCAGCCAGGAAGAGTTCTACAAGTTCATCAA
GCCCATCCTGGAAAAGATGGACGGCACCGAGGAACTGCTCGTGAAGCTGAACAGAGAGGACCTGCTGCGG
AAGCAGCGGACCTTCGACAACGGCAGCATCCCCCACCAGATCCACCTGGGAGAGCTGCACGCCATTCTGC
GGCGGCAGGAAGATTTTTACCCATTCCTGAAGGACAACCGGGAAAAGATCGAGAAGATCCTGACCTTCCG
CATCCCCTACTACGTGGGCCCTCTGGCCAGGGGAAACAGCAGATTCGCCTGGATGACCAGAAAGAGCGAG
GAAACCATCACCCCCTGGAACTTCGAGGAAGTGGTGGACAAGGGCGCTTCCGCCCAGAGCTTCATCGAGC
GGATGACCAACTTCGATAAGAACCTGCCCAACGAGAAGGTGCTGCCCAAGCACAGCCTGCTGTACGAGTA
CTTCACCGTGTATAACGAGCTGACCAAAGTGAAATACGTGACCGAGGGAATGAGAAAGCCCGCCTTCCTG
AGCGGCGAGCAGAAAAAGGCCATCGTGGACCTGCTGTTCAAGACCAACCGGAAAGTGACCGTGAAGCAGC
TGAAAGAGGACTACTTCAAGAAAATCGAGTGCTTCGACTCCGTGGAAATCTCCGGCGTGGAAGATCGGTT
CAACGCCTCCCTGGGCACATACCACGATCTGCTGAAAATTATCAAGGACAAGGACTTCCTGGACAATGAG
GAAAACGAGGACATTCTGGAAGATATCGTGCTGACCCTGACACTGTTTGAGGACAGAGAGATGATCGAGG
AACGGCTGAAAACCTATGCCCACCTGTTCGACGACAAAGTGATGAAGCAGCTGAAGCGGCGGAGATACAC
CGGCTGGGGCAGGCTGAGCCGGAAGCTGATCAACGGCATCCGGGACAAGCAGTCCGGCAAGACAATCCTG
GATTTCCTGAAGTCCGACGGCTTCGCCAACAGAAACTTCATGCAGCTGATCCACGACGACAGCCTGACCT
TTAAAGAGGACATCCAGAAAGCCCAGGTGTCCGGCCAGGGCGATAGCCTGCACGAGCACATTGCCAATCT
GGCCGGCAGCCCCGCCATTAAGAAGGGCATCCTGCAGACAGTGAAGGTGGTGGACGAGCTCGTGAAAGTG
ATGGGCCGGCACAAGCCCGAGAACATCGTGATCGAAATGGCCAGAGAGAACCAGACCACCCAGAAGGGAC
AGAAGAACAGCCGCGAGAGAATGAAGCGGATCGAAGAGGGCATCAAAGAGCTGGGCAGCCAGATCCTGAA
AGAACACCCCGTGGAAAACACCCAGCTGCAGAACGAGAAGCTGTACCTGTACTACCTGCAGAATGGGCGG
GATATGTACGTGGACCAGGAACTGGACATCAACCGGCTGTCCGACTACGATGTGGACCACATCGTGCCTC
AGAGCTTTCTGAAGGACGACTCCATCGACAACAAGGTGCTGACCAGAAGCGACAAGGCCCGGGGCAAGAG
CGACAACGTGCCCTCCGAAGAGGTCGTGAAGAAGATGAAGAACTACTGGCGGCAGCTGCTGAACGCCAAG
CTGATTACCCAGAGAAAGTTCGACAATCTGACCAAGGCCGAGAGAGGCGGCCTGAGCGAACTGGATAAGG
CCGGCTTCATCAAGAGACAGCTGGTGGAAACCCGGCAGATCACAAAGCACGTGGCACAGATCCTGGACTC
CCGGATGAACACTAAGTACGACGAGAATGACAAGCTGATCCGGGAAGTGAAAGTGATCACCCTGAAGTCC
AAGCTGGTGTCCGATTTCCGGAAGGATTTCCAGTTTTACAAAGTGCGCGAGATCAACAACTACCACCACG
CCCACGACGCCTACCTGAACGCCGTCGTGGGAACCGCCCTGATCAAAAAGTACCCTAAGCTGGAAAGCGA
GTTCGTGTACGGCGACTACAAGGTGTACGACGTGCGGAAGATGATCGCCAAGAGCGAGCAGGAAATCGGC
AAGGCTACCGCCAAGTACTTCTTCTACAGCAACATCATGAACTTTTTCAAGACCGAGATTACCCTGGCCA
ACGGCGAGATCCGGAAGCGGCCTCTGATCGAGACAAACGGCGAAACCGGGGAGATCGTGTGGGATAAGGG
CCGGGATTTTGCCACCGTGCGGAAAGTGCTGAGCATGCCCCAAGTGAATATCGTGAAAAAGACCGAGGTG
CAGACAGGCGGCTTCAGCAAAGAGTCTATCCTGCCCAAGAGGAACAGCGATAAGCTGATCGCCAGAAAGA
AGGACTGGGACCCTAAGAAGTACGGCGGCTTCGACAGCCCCACCGTGGCCTATTCTGTGCTGGTGGTGGC
CAAAGTGGAAAAGGGCAAGTCCAAGAAACTGAAGAGTGTGAAAGAGCTGCTGGGGATCACCATCATGGAA
AGAAGCAGCTTCGAGAAGAATCCCATCGACTTTCTGGAAGCCAAGGGCTACAAAGAAGTGAAAAAGGACC
TGATCATCAAGCTGCCTAAGTACTCCCTGTTCGAGCTGGAAAACGGCCGGAAGAGAATGCTGGCCTCTGC
CGGCGAACTGCAGAAGGGAAACGAACTGGCCCTGCCCTCCAAATATGTGAACTTCCTGTACCTGGCCAGC
CACTATGAGAAGCTGAAGGGCTCCCCCGAGGATAATGAGCAGAAACAGCTGTTTGTGGAACAGCACAAGC
ACTACCTGGACGAGATCATCGAGCAGATCAGCGAGTTCTCCAAGAGAGTGATCCTGGCCGACGCTAATCT
GGACAAAGTGCTGTCCGCCTACAACAAGCACCGGGATAAGCCCATCAGAGAGCAGGCCGAGAATATCATC
CACCTGTTTACCCTGACCAATCTGGGAGCCCCTGCCGCCTTCAAGTACTTTGACACCACCATCGACCGGA
AGAGGTACACCAGCACCAAAGAGGTGCTGGACGCCACCCTGATCCACCAGAGCATCACCGGCCTGTACGA
GACACGGATCGACCTGTCTCAGCTGGGAGGCGACAGCGCTGGAGGAGGTGGAAGCGGAGGAGGAGGAAGC
GGAGGAGGAGGTAGCGGACCTAAGAAAAAGAGGAAGGTGGCGGGAGGTGGAAGCGGAGGAATTTTCAAAC
CAGAAGAACTACGACAGGCACTGATGCCAACTTTGGAGGCACTTTACCGTCAGGATCCAGAATCCCTTCC
CTTTCGTCAACCTGTGGACCCTCAGCTTTTAGGAATCCCTGATTACTTTGATATTGTGAAGAGCCCCATG
GATCTTTCTACCATTAAGAGGAAGTTAGACACTGGACAGTATCAGGAGCCCTGGCAGTATGTCGATGATA
TTTGGCTTATGTTCAATAATGCCTGGTTATATAACCGGAAAACATCACGGGTATACAAATACTGCTCCAA
GCTCTCTGAGGTCTTTGAACAAGAAATTGACCCAGTGATGCAAAGCCTTGGATACTGTTGTGGCAGAAAG
TTGGAGTTCTCTCCACAGACACTGTGTTGCTACGGCAAACAGTTGTGCACAATACCTCGTGATGCCACTT
ATTACAGTTACCAGAACAGGTATCATTTCTGTGAGAAGTGTTTCAATGAGATCCAAGGGGAGAGCGTTTC
TTTGGGGGATGACCCTTCCCAGCCTCAAACTACAATAAATAAAGAACAATTTTCCAAGAGAAAAAATGAC
ACACTGGATCCTGAACTGTTTGTTGAATGTACAGAGTGCGGAAGAAAGATGCATCAGATCTGTGTCCTTC
ACCATGAGATCATCTGGCCTGCTGGATTCGTCTGTGATGGCTGTTTAAAGAAAAGTGCACGAACTAGGAA
AGAAAATAAGTTTTCTGCTAAAAGGTTGCCATCTACCAGACTTGGCACCTTTCTTGAGAATCGTGTGAAT
GACTTTCTGAGGCGACAGAATCACCCTGAGTCAGGAGAGGTCACTGTTAGAGTAGTTCATGCTTCTGACA
AAACCGTGGAAGTAAAACCAGGCATGAAAGCAAGGTTTGTGGACAGTGGAGAGATGGCAGAATCCTTTCC
ATACCGAACCAAAGCCCTCTTTGCCTTTGAAGAAATTGATGGTGTTGACCTGTGCTTCTTTGGCATGCAT
GTTCAAGAGTATGGCTCTGACTGCCCTCCACCCAACCAGAGGAGAGTATACATATCTTACCTCGATAGTG
TTCATTTCTTCCGTCCTAAATGCTTGAGGACTGCAGTCTATCATGAAATCCTAATTGGATATTTAGAATA
TGTCAAGAAATTAGGTTACACAACAGGGCATATTTGGGCATGTCCACCAAGTGAGGGAGATGATTATATC
TTCCATTGCCATCCTCCTGACCAGAAGATACCCAAGCCCAAGCGACTGCAGGAATGGTACAAAAAAATGC
TTGACAAGGCTGTATCAGAGCGTATTGTCCATGACTACAAGGATATTTTTAAACAAGCTACTGAAGATAG
ATTAACAAGTGCAAAGGAATTGCCTTATTTCGAGGGTGATTTCTGGCCCAATGTTCTGGAAGAAAGCATT
AAGGAACTGGAACAGGAGGAAGAAGAGAGAAAACGAGAGGAAAACACCAGCAATGAAAGCACAGATGTGA
CCAAGGGAGACAGCAAAAATGCTAAAAAGAAGAATAATAAGAAAACCAGCAAAAATAAGAGCAGCCTGAG
TAGGGGCAACAAGAAGAAACCCGGGATGCCCAATGTATCTAACGACCTCTCACAGAAACTATATGCCACC
ATGGAGAAGCATAAAGAGGTCTTCTTTGTGATCCGCCTCATTGCTGGCCCTGCTGCCAACTCCCTGCCTC
CCATTGTTGATCCTGATCCTCTCATCCCCTGCGATCTGATGGATGGTCGGGATGCGTTTCTCACGCTGGC
AAGGGACAAGCACCTGGAGTTCTCTTCACTCCGAAGAGCCCAGTGGTCCACCATGTGCATGCTGGTGGAG
CTGCACACGCAGAGCCAGGACGAGGGCAGAGGAAGTCTCCTAACATGCGGTGACGTGGAGGAGAATCCTG
GCCCAGGAGGTATGGCTTCAAACTTTACTCAGTTCGTGCTCGTGGACAATGGTGGGACAGGGGATGTGAC
AGTGGCTCCTTCTAATTTCGCTAATGGGGTGGCAGAGTGGATCAGCTCCAACTCACGGAGCCAGGCCTAC
AAGGTGACATGCAGCGTCAGGCAGTCTAGTGCCCAGAAGAGAAAGTATACCATCAAGGTGGAGGTCCCCA
AAGTGGCTACCCAGACAGTGGGCGGAGTCGAACTGCCTGTCGCCGCTTGGAGGTCCTACCTGAACATGGA
GCTCACTATCCCAATTTTCGCTACCAATTCTGACTGTGAACTCATCGTGAAGGCAATGCAGGGGCTCCTC
AAAGACGGTAATCCTATCCCTTCCGCCATCGCCGCTAACTCAGGTATCTACAGCGCTGGAGGAGGTGGAA
GCGGAGGAGGAGGAAGCGGAGGAGGAGGTAGCGGACCTAAGAAAAAGAGGAAGGTGGCGGCCGCTGGATC
CCCTTCAGGGCAGATCAGCAACCAGGCCCTGGCTCTGGCCCCTAGCTCCGCTCCAGTGCTGGCCCAGACT
ATGGTGCCCTCTAGTGCTATGGTGCCTCTGGCCCAGCCACCTGCTCCAGCCCCTGTGCTGACCCCAGGAC
CACCCCAGTCACTGAGCGCTCCAGTGCCCAAGTCTACACAGGCCGGCGAGGGGACTCTGAGTGAAGCTCT
GCTGCACCTGCAGTTCGACGCTGATGAGGACCTGGGAGCTCTGCTGGGGAACAGCACCGATCCCGGAGTG
TTCACAGATCTGGCCTCCGTGGACAACTCTGAGTTTCAGCAGCTGCTGAATCAGGGCGTGTCCATGTCTC
ATAGTACAGCCGAACCAATGCTGATGGAGTACCCCGAAGCCATTACCCGGCTGGTGACCGGCAGCCAGCG
GCCCCCCGACCCCGCTCCAACTCCCCTGGGAACCAGCGGCCTGCCTAATGGGCTGTCCGGAGATGAAGAC
TTCTCAAGCATCGCTGATATGGACTTTAGTGCCCTGCTGTCACAGATTTCCTCTAGTGGGCAGGGAGGAG
GTGGAAGCGGCTTCAGCGTGGACACCAGTGCCCTGCTGGACCTGTTCAGCCCCTCGGTGACCGTGCCCGA
CATGAGCCTGCCTGACCTTGACAGCAGCCTGGCCAGTATCCAAGAGCTCCTGTCTCCCCAGGAGCCCCCC
AGGCCTCCCGAGGCAGAGAACAGCAGCCCGGATTCAGGGAAGCAGCTGGTGCACTACACAGCGCAGCCGC
TGTTCCTGCTGGACCCCGGCTCCGTGGACACCGGGAGCAACGACCTGCCGGTGCTGTTTGAGCTGGGAGA
GGGCTCCTACTTCTCCGAAGGGGACGGCTTCGCCGAGGACCCCACCATCTCCCTGCTGACAGGCTCGGAG
CCTCCCAAAGCCAAGGACCCCACTGTCTCCTGTACATGAGGAATTCCGCCCCCCCCCCCTCTCCCTCCCC
CCCCCCTAACGTTACTGGCCGAAGCCGCTTGGAATAAGGCCGGTGTGCGTTTGTCTATATGTTATTTTCC
ACCATATTGCCGTCTTTTGGCAATGTGAGGGCCCGGAAACCTGGCCCTGTCTTCTTGACGAGCATTCCTA
GGGGTCTTTCCCCTCTCGCCAAAGGAATGCAAGGTCTGTTGAATGTCGTGAAGGAAGCAGTTCCTCTGGA
AGCTTCTTGAAGACAAACAACGTCTGTAGCGACCCTTTGCAGGCAGCGGAACCCCCCACCTGGCGACAGG
TGCCTCTGCGGCCAAAAGCCACGTGTATAAGATACACCTGCAAAGGCGGCACAACCCCAGTGCCACGTTG
TGAGTTGGATAGTTGTGGAAAGAGTCAAATGGCTCTCCTCAAGCGTATTCAACAAGGGGCTGAAGGATGC
CCAGAAGGTACCCCATTGTATGGGATCTGATCTGGGGCCTCGGTGCACATGCTTTACATGTGTTTAGTCG
AGGTTAAAAAAACGTCTAGGCCCCCCGAACCACGGGGACGTGGTTTTCCTTTGAAAAACACGATGATAAT
ATGGCCACAACCATGGCCAAGCCTTTGTCTCAAGAAGAATCCACCCTCATTGAAAGAGCAACGGCTACAA
TCAACAGCATCCCCATCTCTGAAGACTACAGCGTCGCCAGCGCAGCTCTCTCTAGCGACGGCCGCATCTT
CACTGGTGTCAATGTATATCATTTTACTGGGGGACCTTGTGCAGAACTCGTGGTGCTGGGCACTGCTGCT
GCTGCGGCAGCTGGCAACCTGACTTGTATCGTCGCGATCGGAAATGAGAACAGGGGCATCTTGAGCCCCT
GCGGACGGTGCCGACAGGTGCTTCTCGATCTGCATCCTGGGATCAAAGCCATAGTGAAGGACAGTGATGG
ACAGCCGACGGCAGTTGGGATTCGTGAATTGCTGCCCTCTGGTTATGTGTGGGAGGGCTGACGACTGTGC
CTTCTAGTTGCCAGCCATCTGTTGTTTGCCCCTCCCCCGTGCCTTCCTTGACCCTGGAAGGTGCCACTCC
CACTGTCCTTTCCTAATAAAATGAGGAAATTGCATCGCATTGTCTGAGTAGGTGTCATTCTATTCTGGGG
GGTGGGGTGGGGCAGGACAGCAAGGGGGAGGATTGGGAAGTCAATAGCAGGCATGCTGGGGATGCGGTGG
GCTCTATGGACTAGTCTCGAGATATCTAGACCCAGCTTTCTTGTACAAAGTGGTACTAGTTAAAAGTTTT
GTTACTTTATAGAAGAAATTTTGAGTTTTTGTTTTTTTTTAATAAATAAATAAACATAAATAAATTGTTT
GTTGAATTTATTATTAGTATGTAAGTGTAAATATAATAAAACTTAATATCTATTCAAATTAATAAATAAA
CCTCGATATACAGACCGATAAAACACATGCGTCAATTTTACGCATGATTATCTTTAACGTACGTCACAAT
ATGATTATCTTTCTAGGGTTAATCTAGTATACGCGTATGCGGCCGCTTAATTAATCCAGCTTTTGTTCCC
TTTAGTGAGGGTTAATTGCGCGCTTGGCGTAATCATGGTCATAGCTGTTTCCTGTGTGAAATTGTTATCC
GCTCACAATTCCACACAACATACGAGCCGGAAGCATAAAGTGTAAAGCCTGGGGTGCCTAATGAGTGAGC
TAACTCACATTAATTGCGTTGCGCTCACTGCCCGCTTTCCAGTCGGGAAACCTGTCGTGCCAGCTGCATT
AATGAATCGGCCAACGCGCGGGGAGAGGCGGTTTGCGTATTGGGCGCTCTTCCGCTTCCTCGCTCACTGA
CTCGCTGCGCTCGGTCGTTCGGCTGCGGCGAGCGGTATCAGCTCACTCAAAGGCGGTAATACGGTTATCC
ACAGAATCAGGGGATAACGCAGGAAAGAACATGTGAGCAAAAGGCCAGCAAAAGGCCAGGAACCGTAAAA
AGGCCGCGTTGCTGGCGTTTTTCCATAGGCTCCGCCCCCCTGACGAGCATCACAAAAATCGACGCTCAAG
TCAGAGGTGGCGAAACCCGACAGGACTATAAAGATACCAGGCGTTTCCCCCTGGAAGCTCCCTCGTGCGC
TCTCCTGTTCCGACCCTGCCGCTTACCGGATACCTGTCCGCCTTTCTCCCTTCGGGAAGCGTGGCGCTTT
CTCATAGCTCACGCTGTAGGTATCTCAGTTCGGTGTAGGTCGTTCGCTCCAAGCTGGGCTGTGTGCACGA
ACCCCCCGTTCAGCCCGACCGCTGCGCCTTATCCGGTAACTATCGTCTTGAGTCCAACCCGGTAAGACAC
GACTTATCGCCACTGGCAGCAGCCACTGGTAACAGGATTAGCAGAGCGAGGTATGTAGGCGGTGCTACAG
AGTTCTTGAAGTGGTGGCCTAACTACGGCTACACTAGAAGAACAGTATTTGGTATCTGCGCTCTGCTGAA
GCCAGTTACCTTCGGAAAAAGAGTTGGTAGCTCTTGATCCGGCAAACAAACCACCGCTGGTAGCGGTGGT
TTTTTTGTTTGCAAGCAGCAGATTACGCGCAGAAAAAAAGGATCTCAAGAAGATCCTTTGATCTTTTCTA
CGGGGTCTGACGCTCAGTGGAACGAAAACTCACGTTAAGGGATTTTGGTCATGAGATTATCAAAAAGGAT
CTTCACCTAGATCCTTTTAAATTAAAAATGAAGTTTTAAATCAATCTAAAGTATATATGAGTAAACTTGG
TCTGACAGTTACCAATGCTTAATCAGTGAGGCACCTATCTCAGCGATCTGTCTATTTCGTTCATCCATAG
TTGCCTGACTCCCCGTCGTGTAGATAACTACGATACGGGAGGGCTTACCATCTGGCCCCAGTGCTGCAAT
GATACCGCGAGACCCACGCTCACCGGCTCCAGATTTATCAGCAATAAACCAGCCAGCCGGAAGGGCCGAG
CGCAGAAGTGGTCCTGCAACTTTATCCGCCTCCATCCAGTCTATTAATTGTTGCCGGGAAGCTAGAGTAA
GTAGTTCGCCAGTTAATAGTTTGCGCAACGTTGTTGCCATTGCTACAGGCATCGTGGTGTCACGCTCGTC
GTTTGGTATGGCTTCATTCAGCTCCGGTTCCCAACGATCAAGGCGAGTTACATGATCCCCCATGTTGTGC
AAAAAAGCGGTTAGCTCCTTCGGTCCTCCGATCGTTGTCAGAAGTAAGTTGGCCGCAGTGTTATCACTCA
TGGTTATGGCAGCACTGCATAATTCTCTTACTGTCATGCCATCCGTAAGATGCTTTTCTGTGACTGGTGA
GTACTCAACCAAGTCATTCTGAGAATAGTGTATGCGGCGACCGAGTTGCTCTTGCCCGGCGTCAATACGG
GATAATACCGCGCCACATAGCAGAACTTTAAAAGTGCTCATCATTGGAAAACGTTCTTCGGGGCGAAAAC
TCTCAAGGATCTTACCGCTGTTGAGATCCAGTTCGATGTAACCCACTCGTGCACCCAACTGATCTTCAGC
ATCTTTTACTTTCACCAGCGTTTCTGGGTGAGCAAAAACAGGAAGGCAAAATGCCGCAAAAAAGGGAATA
AGGGCGACACGGAAATGTTGAATACTCATACTCTTCCTTTTTCAATATTATTGAAGCATTTATCAGGGTT
ATTGTCTCATGAGCGGATACATATTTGAATGTATTTAGAAAAATAAACAAATAGGGGTTCCGCGCACATT
TCCCCGAAAAGTGCCAC
Features (pLannotate 1.2.2; 24 found; start..end, strand, type, name):
     30..458     -  rep_origin     f1 ori (sequence partly withheld): f1 bacteriophage origin of replication; arrow indicates direction of (+) strand synthesis
    463..618     -  CDS            lacZα (fragment): LacZα fragment of β-galactosidase; lacZ fragment
    626..644     +  promoter       T7 promoter: promoter for bacteriophage T7 RNA polymerase
    998..1022    +  protein_bind   attB1: mutant version of attB; recombination site for the Gateway® BP reaction BP Clonase™
   1492..1703    +  promoter       EF-1α core promoter: core promoter for human elongation factor EF-1α
   1704..2646    +  intron         EF-1α intron A: intron upstream of the start codon of human EF-1α
   2854..2901    +  CDS            nucleoplasmin NLS: bipartite nuclear localization signal from nucleoplasmin
   2901..7002    +  CDS            dCas9 (fragment): catalytically dead mutant of the Cas9 endonuclease from the Streptococcus pyogenes Type II CRISPR/Cas system RNA-guided DNA-binding protein that lacks endonuclease activity due to the D10A mutation in the RuvC catalytic domain and the N863A mutation in the HNH catalytic domain
   7099..8949    +  CDS            p300 core: catalytic histone acetyltransferase core of the human E1A-associated protein p300 (Delvecchio et al., 2013); EP300
   9010..9399    +  CDS            CAPSD_BPMS2: Experimental evidence at protein level: Swiss-Prot protein existence level 1. Acts as a translational repressor of viral replicase synthesis late in infection. This latter function is the result of capsid protein interaction with an RNA hairpin which contains the replicase ribosome-binding site. From Escherichia phage MS2 (Bacteriophage MS2).
   9490..10032   +  CDS            Rela (fragment): TF65_MOUSE - Also known as Nfkb3. Experimental evidence at protein level: Swiss-Prot protein existence level 1. NF-kappa-B is a pleiotropic transcription factor present in almost all cell types and is the endpoint of a series of signal transduction events that are initiated by a vast array of stimuli related to many biological processes such as inflammation, immunity, differentiation, cell growth, tumorigenesis and apoptosis. NF-kappa-B is a homo- or heterodimeric complex formed by the Rel-like domain- containing proteins RELA/p65, RELB, NFKB1/p105, NFKB1/p50, REL and NFKB2/p52. The heterodime
  10057..10428   +  CDS            HSF1: C-terminal activation domain from the human heat shock transcription factor HSF1
  10565..11027   +  misc_feature   IRES: internal ribosome entry site (IRES) of the encephalomyocarditis virus (EMCV)
  11041..11437   +  CDS            BSD (fragment): blasticidin S deaminase; Aspergillus terreus BSD; confers resistance to blasticidin
  11443..11554   +  polyA_signal   bGH poly(A) signal: bovine growth hormone polyadenylation signal
  11688..11712   -  protein_bind   attB2: mutant version of attB; recombination site for the Gateway® BP reaction BP Clonase™
  12007..12025   -  promoter       T3 promoter: promoter for bacteriophage T3 RNA polymerase
  12068..12090   -  protein_bind   lac operator (fragment): The lac repressor binds to the lac operator to inhibit transcription in E. coli. This inhibition can be relieved by adding lactose or isopropyl-β-D-thiogalactopyranoside (IPTG). lac repressor encoded by lacI
  12094..12124   -  promoter       lac promoter: promoter for the E. coli lac operon
  12139..12160   -  protein_bind   CAP binding site: CAP binding activates transcription in the presence of cAMP. E. coli catabolite activator protein
  12173..12265   -  CDS            lacI (fragment): lac repressor; lacI; The lac repressor binds to the lac operator to inhibit transcription in E. coli. This inhibition can be relieved by adding lactose or isopropyl-β-D-thiogalactopyranoside (IPTG).
  12448..13036   -  rep_origin     ori: high-copy-number ColE1/pMB1/pBR322/pUC origin of replication
  13207..14067   -  CDS            AmpR: β-lactamase; bla; confers resistance to ampicillin, carbenicillin, and related antibiotics
  14068..14172   -  promoter       AmpR promoter: bla
