[The description below was written by a language model from this plasmid's Addgene catalogue record and pLannotate feature annotations shown in this document.]
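Description:
pPB-R1R2_EF1aVP64dCas9p300_T2A_MS2p65HSF1-IRESbsdpA is a 14.2 kb piggyBac transposon plasmid for stable delivery of a CRISPR activation (CRISPRa) system into mammalian cells. It derives from the pPB-R1R2-EM7NeoPheS backbone, and the expression cassette sits between attB1 and attB2 sites, consistent with insertion by Gateway recombination. In E. coli the plasmid is maintained through a high-copy ColE1/pUC-type origin and selected with ampicillin (AmpR). An f1 origin, lacZα and lac promoter remnants, and flanking T7 and T3 promoters reflect a phagemid-type cloning vector ancestry. The automated feature table does not annotate the piggyBac terminal repeats, although the catalogue classes the vector as PiggyBac. Transposition into the genome would require piggyBac transposase, which no annotated feature here encodes.

The payload is a single transcription unit driven by the human EF-1α core promoter with its intron A. The first open reading frame encodes catalytically dead S. pyogenes Cas9 with a nucleoplasmin NLS. According to the name and purpose fields it is fused to VP64 at the N-terminus, although VP64 is not separately annotated, and the table shows the human p300 histone acetyltransferase core at its C-terminus. A T2A peptide, named in the record but not annotated, separates this from the MS2 coat protein fused to the p65 (RelA) and HSF1 activation domains. This second protein is recruited by guide RNAs that carry MS2 hairpins, so several activators converge on the targeted promoter. An EMCV IRES then drives blasticidin S deaminase, followed by a bGH polyadenylation signal, which links blasticidin resistance to activator expression. The associated publication used CRISPR activation for pooled screening of extracellular receptor–ligand interactions.
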