Addgene plasmid #113344: pPB-R1R2_EF1aVP64dCas9p300_T2A_MS2p65HSF1-IRESbsdpA
Purpose: Expresses VP64-dCas9-p300 and MS2-p65-HSF1 fusion proteins
Depositing lab: Gavin Wright. Depositing organization: Wellcome Sanger Institute. Publication: Pooled extracellular receptor-ligand interaction screening using CRISPR activation. Chong ZS, Ohnishi S, Yusa K, Wright GJ. Genome Biol. 2018 Nov 26;19(1):205. doi: 10.1186/s13059-018-1581-3. PubMed 30477585.
Backbone
  Vector backbone: pPB-R1R2-EM7NeoPheS
  Vector type: PiggyBac
  Selectable markers: Blasticidin
Growth in bacteria
  Bacterial resistance: Ampicillin, 100 μg/mL
  Growth temperature: 37°C
  Growth strain: DH5alpha
  Copy number: Unknown
Gene/Insert
  Gene/Insert name: VP64-dCas9-p300core-T2A-MS2-p65-HSF1
  Species: H. sapiens (human); S. pyogenes
Terms and licenses: Academic/Nonprofit Terms; Industry Terms: Not Available to Industry
How to cite: pPB-R1R2_EF1aVP64dCas9p300_T2A_MS2p65HSF1-IRESbsdpA was a gift from Gavin Wright (Addgene plasmid # 113344 ; http://n2t.net/addgene:113344 ; RRID:Addgene_113344)
